Addgene plasmid #163737: pJH806_pJH_LldR_Pcon-sfGFP.1TAG
Purpose: Constitutive expression of green fluorescent protein encoding one stop codon
Depositing lab: Matthew Bennett. Depositing organization: Rice University. Publication: A suppressor tRNA-mediated feedforward loop eliminates leaky gene expression in bacteria. Ho JML, Miller CA, Parks SE, Mattia JR, Bennett MR. Nucleic Acids Res. 2021 Mar 18;49(5):e25. doi: 10.1093/nar/gkaa1179. PubMed 33290521.
Backbone
  Vector backbone: pBR322
  Vector type: Bacterial Expression
Growth in bacteria
  Bacterial resistance: Ampicillin, 100 μg/mL
  Growth temperature: 37°C
  Growth strain: NEB Stable
  Copy number: High Copy
Gene/Insert
  Gene/Insert name: lldr gfp.1TAG
  Species: Synthetic
  Mutation: gfp.N39TAG
  Cloning method: Gibson Cloning
Terms and licenses: Academic/Nonprofit Terms; Industry Terms: Not Available to Industry
How to cite: pJH806_pJH_LldR_Pcon-sfGFP.1TAG was a gift from Matthew Bennett (Addgene plasmid # 163737 ; http://n2t.net/addgene:163737 ; RRID:Addgene_163737)
