[The description below was written by a language model from this plasmid's Addgene catalogue record and pLannotate feature annotations shown in this document.]
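Description:
pJH806_pJH_LldR_Pcon-sfGFP.1TAG is a 4.4 kb bacterial expression plasmid built on a pBR322-derived backbone. It is propagated in E. coli through a high-copy ColE1/pMB1-type origin and selected with ampicillin via the β-lactamase (bla) gene and its native promoter. The insert is synthetic and was assembled by Gibson cloning.

The payload consists of two coding regions. The first is superfolder GFP, a rapidly maturing Aequorea victoria derivative, preceded by a fragment of the phage T7 gene 10 ribosome binding site. According to the catalogue entry it is driven by a constitutive promoter ("Pcon"), although the feature table does not annotate that promoter. The reporter carries an N39TAG mutation, so a single amber stop codon interrupts the reading frame. Full-length fluorescent protein should therefore be made only when a suppressor tRNA capable of reading through TAG is present, while translation otherwise terminates early. The second coding region is lldR, the E. coli K-12 regulator associated with the lactate utilisation (lct/lld) genes, followed by a T7 terminator. A CAP binding site lies between sfGFP and lldR, but the promoter controlling lldR is not stated. A 5S rRNA segment with the rrnB T1 and T2 terminators sits upstream of the GFP cassette, which would insulate it from read-through originating in the backbone.

The associated work concerns a suppressor tRNA-mediated feedforward loop designed to eliminate leaky gene expression in bacteria. In that context, this plasmid plausibly serves as a constitutively transcribed reporter for measuring amber suppression independently of transcriptional regulation, though the record gives only the brief purpose statement.
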