Features (pLannotate 1.2.2; 11 found; start..end, strand, type, name):
      1..58      +  promoter       AmpR promoter (fragment): bla
     59..919     +  CDS            AmpR: β-lactamase; bla; confers resistance to ampicillin, carbenicillin, and related antibiotics
   1090..1678    +  rep_origin     ori: high-copy-number ColE1/pMB1/pBR322/pUC origin of replication
   1819..1934    +  ncRNA          5S rRNA: Accession: RF00001 - 5S ribosomal RNA
   1938..2024    +  terminator     rrnB T1 terminator: Escherichia coli rrnB; transcription terminator T1 from the E. coli rrnB gene
   2116..2143    +  terminator     rrnB T2 terminator: transcription terminator T2 from the E. coli rrnB gene
   2419..2437    +  RBS            RBS (fragment): efficient ribosome binding site from bacteriophage T7 gene 10 (Olins and Rangwala, 1989)
   2445..3158    +  CDS            Superfolder GFP: Superfolder GFP is a basic (constitutively fluorescent) green fluorescent protein published in 2005, derived from Aequorea victoria. It is reported to be a very rapidly-maturing weak dimer.
   3187..3208    -  protein_bind   CAP binding site: CAP binding activates transcription in the presence of cAMP. E. coli catabolite activator protein
   3467..4240    +  CDS            lldR: LLDR_ECOLI - Also known as lctR. Experimental evidence at transcript level: Swiss-Prot protein existence level 2. May be a regulatory protein for the LCT genes. From Escherichia coli (strain K12).
   4297..4344    +  terminator     T7 terminator: transcription terminator for bacteriophage T7 RNA polymerase
>Addgene plasmid #163737 | pJH806_pJH_LldR_Pcon-sfGFP.1TAG | addgene full sequence | sequence record 323848 | Addgene NGS Result
TCCGCTCATGAGACAATAACCCTGATAAATGCTTCAATAATATTGAAAAAGGAAGAGTATGAGTATTCAA
CATTTCCGTGTCGCCCTTATTCCCTTTTTTGCGGCATTTTGCCTTCCTGTTTTTGCTCACCCAGAAACGC
TGGTGAAAGTAAAAGATGCTGAAGATCAGTTGGGTGCACGAGTGGGTTACATCGAACTGGATCTCAACAG
CGGTAAGATCCTTGAGAGTTTTCGCCCCGAAGAACGTTTTCCAATGATGAGCACTTTTAAAGTTCTGCTA
TGTGGCGCGGTATTATCCCGTATTGACGCCGGGCAAGAGCAACTCGGTCGCCGCATACACTATTCTCAGA
ATGACTTGGTTGAGTACTCACCAGTCACAGAAAAGCATCTTACGGATGGCATGACAGTAAGAGAATTATG
CAGTGCTGCCATAACCATGAGTGATAACACTGCGGCCAACTTACTTCTGACAACGATCGGAGGACCGAAG
GAGCTAACCGCTTTTTTGCACAACATGGGGGATCATGTAACTCGCCTTGATCGTTGGGAACCGGAGCTGA
ATGAAGCCATACCAAACGACGAGCGTGACACCACGATGCCTGTAGCAATGGCAACAACGTTGCGCAAACT
ATTAACTGGCGAACTACTTACTCTAGCTTCCCGGCAACAATTAATAGACTGGATGGAGGCGGATAAAGTT
GCAGGACCACTTCTGCGCTCGGCCCTTCCGGCTGGCTGGTTTATTGCTGATAAATCTGGAGCCGGTGAGC
GTGGGTCTCGCGGTATCATTGCAGCACTGGGGCCAGATGGTAAGCCCTCCCGTATCGTAGTTATCTACAC
GACGGGGAGTCAGGCAACTATGGATGAACGAAATAGACAGATCGCTGAGATAGGTGCCTCACTGATTAAG
CATTGGTAACTGTCAGACCAAGTTTACTCATATATACTTTAGATTGATTTAAAACTTCATTTTTAATTTA
AAAGGATCTAGGTGAAGATCCTTTTTGATAATCTCATGACCAAAATCCCTTAACGTGGGTTTTCGTTCCA
CTGAGCGTCAGACCCCGTAGAAAAGATCAAAGGATCATCTTGAGATCCTTTTTTTCTGCGCGTAATCTGC
TGCTTGCAAACAAAAAAACCACCGCTACCAGCGGTGGTTTGTTTGCCGGATCAAGAGCTACCAACTCTTT
TTCCGAAGGTAACTGGCTTCAGCAGAGCGCAGATACCAAATACTGTTCTTCTAGTGTAGCCGTAGTTAGG
CCACCACTTCAAGAACTCTGTAGCACCGCCTACATACCTCGCTCTGCTAATCCTGTTACCAGTGGCTGCT
GCCAGTGGCGATAAGTCGTGTCTTACCGGGTTGGACTCAAGACGATAGTTACCGGATAAGGCGCAGCGGT
CGGGCTGAACGGGGGGTTCGTGCACACAGCCCAGCTTGGAGCGAACGACCTACACCGAACTGAGATACCT
ACAGCGTGAGCTATGAGAAAGCGCCACGCTTCCCGAAGGGAGAAAGGCGGACAGGTATCCGGTAAGCGGC
AGGGTCGGAACAGGAGAGCGCACGAGGGAGCTTCCAGGGGGAAACGCCTGGTATCTTTATAGTCCTGTCG
GGTTTCGCCACCTCTGACTTGAGCGTCGATTTTTGTGATGCTCGTCAGGGGGGCGGAGCCTATGGAAAAA
CGCCAGCAACGCGGCCTTTTTACGGTTCCTGGCCTTTTGCTGGCCTTTTGCTCATGGCTGTTTTGGCGGA
TGAGAGAAGATTTTCAGCCTGATACAGATTAAATCAGAACGCAGAAGCGGTCTGATAAAACAGAATTTGC
CTGGCGGCAGTAGCGCGGTGGTCCCACCTGACCCCATGCCGAACTCAGAAGTGAAACGCCGTAGCGCCGA
TGGTAGTGTGGGGTCTCCCCATGCGAGAGTAGGGAACTGCCAGGCATCAAATAAAACGAAAGGCTCAGTC
GAAAGACTGGGCCTTTCGTTTTATCTGTTGTTTGTCGGTGAACGCTCTCCTGAGTAGGACAAATCCGCCG
GGAGCGGATTTGAACGTTGCGAAGCAACGGCCCGGAGGGTAGCGGGCAGGACGCCCGCCATAAACTGCCA
GGCATCAAATTAAGCAGAAGGCCATCCTGACGGATGGCCTTTTTGCGTTTCTACAAACTCTGCTAGCAAG
TAAGGCCGACCAACAACCTAAGGGCAATTCTCTGATGAGGATTGCCCTTTTCTTTACCAGACATCTCCCC
CCACAAGCTTCGCTTATCTGACCTCTGGTTCACAATTTCCCAATTAAAACTCACATCAATGTTGCCAATA
CATAACATTTAGTTAACCATTCATTGTCATTATCCCTACACAACACTTACACAACGTGTGACAAGGAGAT
GAGCAACAGACTCATTACACGATGTGCGTGGACTCCCATTTAACTTTAAGAAGGAGATATACATATGCGT
AAAGGTGAAGAACTGTTCACCGGTGTTGTTCCGATCCTGGTTGAACTGGACGGTGACGTTAACGGTCACA
AATTCTCTGTTCGTGGTGAAGGTGAAGGTGACGCTACCTAGGGTAAACTGACCCTGAAATTCATCTGCAC
CACCGGTAAACTGCCGGTTCCGTGGCCGACCCTGGTTACCACCCTGACCTACGGTGTTCAGTGCTTCGCT
CGTTACCCGGACCACATGAAACAGCACGACTTCTTCAAATCTGCTATGCCGGAAGGTTACGTTCAGGAAC
GTACCATCTCTTTCAAAGACGACGGTACCTACAAAACCCGTGCTGAAGTTAAATTCGAAGGTGACACCCT
GGTTAACCGTATCGAACTGAAAGGTATCGACTTCAAAGAAGACGGTAACATCCTGGGTCACAAACTGGAA
TACAACTTCAACTCTCACAACGTTTACATCACCGCTGACAAACAGAAAAACGGTATCAAAGCTAACTTCA
AAATCCGTCACAACGTTGAAGACGGTTCTGTTCAGCTGGCTGACCACTACCAGCAGAACACCCCGATCGG
TGACGGTCCGGTTCTGCTGCCGGACAACCACTACCTGTCTACCCAGTCTGTTCTGTCTAAAGACCCGAAC
GAAAAACGTGACCACATGGTTCTGCTGGAATTCGTTACCGCTGCTGGTATCACCCACGGTATGGACGAAC
TGTACAAAGATGCATGCCAGTTCTAACATAACCCTAATGAGTGAGCTAACTTACATTAATTGCGTTGCGC
CTTAATTAACGGCACTCCTCAGCAAATATAATGACCCTCTTGATAACCCAAGAGGGCATTTTTTAATGCC
CATGGCGTTTACCACAGCTAACACCACGTCGTCCCTATCTGCTGCCCTAGGTCTATGAGTGGTTGCTGGA
TAACTTTACGGGCATGCATAAGGCTCGTAGGCTATATTCAGGGAGACCACAACGGTTTCCCTCTACAAAT
AATTTTGTTTAACTTTGAAATAAGGAGGTAATACAAATGATTGTTTTACCCAGACGCCTGTCAGACGAGG
TTGCCGATCGTGTGCGGGCGCTGATTGATGAAAAAAACCTGGAAGCGGGCATGAAGTTGCCCGCTGAGCG
CCAACTGGCGATGCAACTCGGCGTATCACGTAATTCACTGCGCGAGGCGCTGGCAAAACTGGTGAGTGAA
GGCGTGCTGCTCAGTCGACGCGGCGGCGGGACGTTTATTCGCTGGCGTCATGACACATGGTCGGAGCAAA
ACATCGTCCAGCCGCTAAAAACACTGATGGCCGATGATCCGGATTACAGTTTCGATATTCTGGAAGCCCG
CTACGCCATTGAAGCCAGCACCGCATGGCATGCGGCAATGCGCGCCACACCTGGCGACAAAGAAAAGATT
CAGCTTTGCTTTGAAGCAACGCTAAGTGAAGACCCGGATATCGCCTCACAAGCGGACGTTCGTTTTCATC
TGGCGATTGCCGAAGCCTCACATAACATCGTGCTGCTGCAAACCATGCGCGGTTTCTTCGATGTCCTGCA
ATCCTCAGTGAAGCATAGCCGTCAGCGGATGTATCTGGTGCCACCGGTTTTTTCACAACTGACCGAACAA
CATCAGGCTGTCATTGACGCCATTTTTGCCGGTGATGCTGACGGGGCGCGTAAAGCAATGATGGCGCACC
TTAGTTTTGTTCACACCACCATGAAACGATTCGATGAAGATCAGGCTCGCCACGCACGGATTACCCGCCT
GCCCGGTGAGCATAATGAGCATTCGAGGGAGAAAAACGCATAATAAGCGACTAAAAAATTGAATGTAGGA
AACCAACATGCCAGTTCGAGCAATAACTAGCATAACCCCTTGGGGCCTCTAAACGGGTCTTGAGGGGTTT
TTTGCTGAAACCTCAGGCATTTGAGAAGCACACGGTCACACT
