>Addgene plasmid #163737 | pJH806_pJH_LldR_Pcon-sfGFP.1TAG | depositor partial sequence | sequence record 317476 | Pcon-sfGFP.1TAG
GCCAGGCATCAAATTAAGCAGAAGGCCATCCTGACGGATGGCCTTTTTGCGTTTCTACAAACTCTGCTAG
CAAGTAAGGCCGACCAACAACCTAAGGGCAATTCTCTGATGAGGATTGCCCTTTTCTTTACCAGACATCT
CCCCCCACAAGCTTCGCTTATCTGACCTCTGGTTCACAATTTCCCAATTAAAACTCACATCAATGTTGCC
AATACATAACATTTAGTTAACCATTCATTGTCATTATCCCTACACAACACTTACACAACGTGTGACAAGG
AGATGAGCAACAGACTCATTACACGATGTGCGTGGACTCCCATTTAACTTTAAGAAGGAGATATACATAT
GCGTAAAGGTGAAGAACTGTTCACCGGTGTTGTTCCGATCCTGGTTGAACTGGACGGTGACGTTAACGGT
CACAAATTCTCTGTTCGTGGTGAAGGTGAAGGTGACGCTACCTAGGGTAAACTGACCCTGAAATTCATCT
GCACCACCGGTAAACTGCCGGTTCCGTGGCCGACCCTGGTTACCACCCTGACCTACGGTGTTCAGTGCTT
CGCTCGTTACCCGGACCACATGAAACAGCACGACTTCTTCAAATCTGCTATGCCGGAAGGTTACGTTCAG
GAACGTACCATCTCTTTCAAAGACGACGGTACCTACAAAACCCGTGCTGAAGTTAAATTCGAAGGTGACA
CCCTGGTTAACCGTATCGAACTGAAAGGTATCGACTTCAAAGAAGACGGTAACATCCTGGGTCACAAACT
GGAATACAACTTCAACTCTCACAACGTTTACATCACCGCTGACAAACAGAAAAACGGTATCAAAGCTAAC
TTCAAAATCCGTCACAACGTTGAAGACGGTTCTGTTCAGCTGGCTGACCACTACCAGCAGAACACCCCGA
TCGGTGACGGTCCGGTTCTGCTGCCGGACAACCACTACCTGTCTACCCAGTCTGTTCTGTCTAAAGACCC
GAACGAAAAACGTGACCACATGGTTCTGCTGGAATTCGTTACCGCTGCTGGTATCACCCACGGTATGGAC
GAACTGTACAAAGATGCATGCCAGTTCTAACATAACCCTAATGAGTGAGCTAACTTACATTAATTGCGTT
GCGCCTTAATTAACGGCACTCCTCAGCAAATATAATGACCCTCTTGATAACCCAAGAGGGCATTTTTTAA
TGCCCATGGCGTTTACCACAGCTAA
